Addgene plasmid #118513: pMRE165
Purpose: broad-host range plasmid to constitutively express fluorescent protein genes in bacteria
Depositing lab: Mitja Remus-Emsermann. Depositing organization: University of Canterbury. Publication: Chromatic Bacteria - A Broad Host-Range Plasmid and Chromosomal Insertion Toolbox for Fluorescent Protein Expression in Bacteria. Schlechter RO, Jun H, Bernach M, Oso S, Boyd E, Munoz-Lintz DA, Dobson RCJ, Remus DM, Remus-Emsermann MNP. Front Microbiol. 2018 Dec 12;9:3052. doi: 10.3389/fmicb.2018.03052. eCollection 2018. PubMed 30631309.
Backbone
  Vector backbone: pFru97
  Vector type: Bacterial Expression
  Selectable markers: Chloramphenicol/ Tetracycline
Growth in bacteria
  Bacterial resistance: Kanamycin, 50 μg/mL
  Growth temperature: 37°C
  Growth strain: E. coli S17-1 lambda pir
  Copy number: High Copy
Gene/Insert
  Gene/Insert name: mScarlet-I
  Species: Synthetic
  Cloning method: Gibson Cloning
Resource information
  A portion of this plasmid was derived from a plasmid made by: pTriEx-RhoA-wt_mScarlet-I_SGFP2
Terms and licenses: Academic/Nonprofit Terms; Industry Terms: Not Available to Industry
Depositor comments: Please visit https://www.biorxiv.org/content/early/2018/09/07/402172 for bioRxiv preprint.
How to cite: pMRE165 was a gift from Mitja Remus-Emsermann (Addgene plasmid # 118513 ; http://n2t.net/addgene:118513 ; RRID:Addgene_118513)
