[The description below was written by a language model from this plasmid's Addgene catalogue record and pLannotate feature annotations shown in this document.]
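Description:
pMRE165 is a broad-host-range bacterial expression plasmid of about 9.6 kb, built on the pFru97 backbone and designed to express the red fluorescent protein mScarlet-I constitutively in diverse bacteria. It replicates through the pBBR1 oriV and its cognate Rep protein, a system from Bordetella bronchiseptica that functions in many Gram-negative species. The catalogue lists it as high copy, maintained in E. coli S17-1 lambda pir under kanamycin selection. S17-1 is commonly used as a conjugative donor, although no transfer origin is annotated in the feature tables. Three complete resistance genes are present: neo (nptII) for kanamycin, cat for chloramphenicol, and tetA for tetracycline with an adjacent partial tetR. This agrees with the chloramphenicol/tetracycline markers listed alongside kanamycin.

The payload is a synthetic mScarlet-I coding sequence, a rapidly maturing monomeric red fluorescent protein, assembled by Gibson cloning and followed by the phage lambda t0 terminator. Immediately downstream sits the cat gene with a fragment of its own promoter and an rrnB T1 terminator. The promoter driving mScarlet-I is not annotated, so its identity cannot be stated from the record. Only a Tn5 transposase-derived fragment lies directly upstream. Four tandem rrnB T1 terminators elsewhere in the backbone presumably insulate the cassette from read-through transcription. Fragments of lacZα, M13 ori, ble, CmR and a T7 promoter are remnants of earlier cloning vectors. The depositor and sequencing-derived records show the same feature order and differ by only about ten nucleotides. The plasmid belongs to a toolbox for fluorescently tagging bacteria, for example to distinguish strains by colour.
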