Features (pLannotate 1.2.2; 23 found; start..end, strand, type, name):
   1023..1792    +  rep_origin     pBBR1 oriV: replication origin of the broad-host-range plasmid pBBR1 from Bordetella bronchiseptica; requires the pBBR1 Rep protein for replication
   1793..2455    +  CDS            pBBR1 Rep: replication protein for the broad-host-range plasmid pBBR1 from Bordetella bronchiseptica
   2516..2585    +  CDS            TcR (fragment): tetracycline efflux protein; tet; confers resistance to tetracycline
   2914..2943    -  CDS            CmR (fragment): chloramphenicol acetyltransferase confers resistance to chloramphenicol
   2943..3021    +  rep_origin     M13 ori (fragment): M13 bacteriophage origin of replication; arrow indicates direction of (+) strand synthesis
   3025..3180    -  CDS            lacZα (fragment): LacZα fragment of β-galactosidase; lacZ fragment
   3188..3206    +  promoter       T7 promoter: promoter for bacteriophage T7 RNA polymerase
   3249..3335    +  terminator     rrnB T1 terminator: Escherichia coli rrnB; transcription terminator T1 from the E. coli rrnB gene
   3432..3518    +  terminator     rrnB T1 terminator: Escherichia coli rrnB; transcription terminator T1 from the E. coli rrnB gene
   3615..3701    +  terminator     rrnB T1 terminator: Escherichia coli rrnB; transcription terminator T1 from the E. coli rrnB gene
   3796..3882    +  terminator     rrnB T1 terminator: Escherichia coli rrnB; transcription terminator T1 from the E. coli rrnB gene
   3984..5183    -  CDS            TcR: tetracycline efflux protein; tetA; confers resistance to tetracycline
   5289..5931    +  CDS            TetR (fragment): tetracycline resistance regulatory protein; tetR
   5953..6279    +  CDS            tnpA (fragment): TN5P_ECOLX - Also known as tnp. Experimental evidence at protein level: Swiss-Prot protein existence level 1. Mediates transposition of transposon Tn5 by a 'cut and paste' mechanism. First, the monomeric transposase binds the 19 bp inverted DNA repeats flanking the transposon. Then, dimerization of the DNA- bound transposase creates a synaptic DNA complex. After nicking of the first DNA strand, excision of the transposon proceeds through a series of intermediates. The transposase then mediates the insertion of the transposon at a new site by strand transfer. The activity of the wild- type tran
   6316..7011    +  CDS            mScarlet-I: mScarlet-I is a basic (constitutively fluorescent) red fluorescent protein published in 2016, derived from synthetic construct. It is reported to be a rapidly-maturing monomer with moderate acid sensitivity.
   7028..7122    +  terminator     lambda t0 terminator: transcription terminator from phage lambda
   7137..7165    +  promoter       cat promoter (fragment): promoter of the E. coli cat gene encoding chloramphenicol acetyltransferase
   7166..7822    +  CDS            cat: CAT_ECOLX - Experimental evidence at protein level: Swiss-Prot protein existence level 1. This enzyme is an effector of chloramphenicol resistance in bacteria. From Escherichia coli. This protein is used as a marker in many commonly used cloning vectors, such as pACYC184.
   7890..7976    +  terminator     rrnB T1 terminator: Escherichia coli rrnB; transcription terminator T1 from the E. coli rrnB gene
   8026..8142    -  CDS            CmR (fragment): chloramphenicol acetyltransferase; cat; confers resistance to chloramphenicol
   8142..8294    -  CDS            ble (fragment): BLE_KLEPN - Experimental evidence at protein level: Swiss-Prot protein existence level 1. Binding protein with a strong affinity to the bleomycin family of antibiotics. Binds to CL990; an antimitotic-antibiotic compound. From Klebsiella pneumoniae.
   8318..9109    -  CDS            neo: KKA2_KLEPN - Also known as kan, nptII. Experimental evidence at protein level: Swiss-Prot protein existence level 1. Resistance to kanamycin, neomycin, paromomycin, ribostamycin, butirosin and gentamicin B. From Klebsiella pneumoniae.
   9141..9425    -  CDS            tnpA (fragment): TN5P_ECOLX - Also known as tnp. Experimental evidence at protein level: Swiss-Prot protein existence level 1. Mediates transposition of transposon Tn5 by a 'cut and paste' mechanism. First, the monomeric transposase binds the 19 bp inverted DNA repeats flanking the transposon. Then, dimerization of the DNA- bound transposase creates a synaptic DNA complex. After nicking of the first DNA strand, excision of the transposon proceeds through a series of intermediates. The transposase then mediates the insertion of the transposon at a new site by strand transfer. The activity of the wild- type tran
>Addgene plasmid #118513 | pMRE165 | depositor full sequence | sequence record 224888 | pMRE165 sequence 9566 bps
CTCGGGCCGTCTCTTGGGCTTGATCGGCCTTCTTGCGCATCTCACGCGCTCCTGCGGCGGCCTGTAGGGC
AGGCTCATACCCCTGCCGAACCGCTTTTGTCAGCCGGTCGGCCACGGCTTCCGGCGTCTCAACGCGCTTT
GAGATTCCCAGCTTTTCGGCCAATCCCTGCGGTGCATAGGCGCGTGGCTCGACCGCTTGCGGGCTGATGG
TGACGTGGCCCACTGGTGGCCGCTCCAGGGCCTCGTAGAACGCCTGAATGCGCGTGTGACGTGCCTTGCT
GCCCTCGATGCCCCGTTGCAGCCCTAGATCGGCCACAGCGGCCGCAAACGTGGTCTGGTCGCGGGTCATC
TGCGCTTTGTTGCCGATGAACTCCTTGGCCGACAGCCTGCCGTCCTGCGTCAGCGGCACCACGAACGCGG
TCATGTGCGGGCTGGTTTCGTCACGGTGGATGCTGGCCGTCACGATGCGATCCGCCCCGTACTTGTCCGC
CAGCCACTTGTGCGCCTTCTCGAAGAACGCCGCCTGCTGTTCTTGGCTGGCCGACTTCCACCATTCCGGG
CTGGCCGTCATGACGTACTCGACCGCCAACACAGCGTCCTTGCGCCGCTTCTCTGGCAGCAACTCGCGCA
GTCGGCCCATCGCTTCATCGGTGCTGCTGGCCGCCCAGTGCTCGTTCTCTGGCGTCCTGCTGGCGTCAGC
GTTGGGCGTCTCGCGCTCGCGGTAGGCGTGCTTGAGACTGGCCGCCACGTTGCCCATTTTCGCCAGCTTC
TTGCATCGCATGATCGCGTATGCCGCCATGCCTGCCCCTCCCTTTTGGTGTCCAACCGGCTCGACGGGGG
CAGCGCAAGGCGGTGCCTCCGGCGGGCCACTCAATGCTTGAGTATACTCACTAGACTTTGCTTCGCAAAG
TCGTGACCGCCTACGGCGGCTGCGGCGCCCTACGGGCTTGCTCTCCGGGCTTCGCCCTGCGCGGTCGCTG
CGCTCCCTTGCCAGCCCGTGGATATGTGGACGATGGCCGCGAGCGGCCACCGGCTGGCTCGCTTCGCTCG
GCCCGTGGACAACCCTGCTGGACAAGCTGATGGACAGGCTGCGCCTGCCCACGAGCTTGACCACAGGGAT
TGCCCACCGGCTACCCAGCCTTCGACCACATACCCACCGGCTCCAACTGCGCGGCCTGCGGCCTTGCCCC
ATCAATTTTTTTAATTTTCTCTGGGGAAAAGCCTCCGGCCTGCGGCCTGCGCGCTTCGCTTGCCGGTTGG
ACACCAAGTGGAAGGCGGGTCAAGGCTCGCGCAGCGACCGCGCAGCGGCTTGGCCTTGACGCGCCTGGAA
CGACCCAAGCCTATGCGAGTGGGGGCAGTCGAAGGCGAAGCCCGCCCGCCTGCCCCCCGAGCCTCACGGC
GGCGAGTGCGGGGGTTCCAAGGGGGCAGCGCCACCTTGGGCAAGGCCGAAGGCCGCGCAGTCGATCAACA
AGCCCCGGAGGGGCCACTTTTTGCCGGAGGGGGAGCCGCGCCGAAGGCGTGGGGGAACCCCGCAGGGGTG
CCCTTCTTTGGGCACCAAAGAACTAGATATAGGGCGAAATGCGAAAGACTTAAAAATCAACAACTTAAAA
AAGGGGGGTACGCAACAGCTCATTGCGGCACCCCCCGCAATAGCTCATTGCGTAGGTTAAAGAAAATCTG
TAATTGACTGCCACTTTTACGCAACGCATAATTGTTGTCGCGCTGCCGAAAAGTTGCAGCTGATTGCGCA
TGGTGCCGCAACCGTGCGGCACCCTACCGCATGGAGATAAGCATGGCCACGCAGTCCAGAGAAATCGGCA
TTCAAGCCAAGAACAAGCCCGGTCACTGGGTGCAAACGGAACGCAAAGCGCATGAGGCGTGGGCCGGGCT
TATTGCGAGGAAACCCACGGCGGCAATGCTGCTGCATCACCTCGTGGCGCAGATGGGCCACCAGAACGCC
GTGGTGGTCAGCCAGAAGACACTTTCCAAGCTCATCGGACGTTCTTTGCGGACGGTCCAATACGCAGTCA
AGGACTTGGTGGCCGAGCGCTGGATCTCCGTCGTGAAGCTCAACGGCCCCGGCACCGTGTCGGCCTACGT
GGTCAATGACCGCGTGGCGTGGGGCCAGCCCCGCGACCAGTTGCGCCTGTCGGTGTTCAGTGCCGCCGTG
GTGGTTGATCACGACGACCAGGACGAATCGCTGTTGGGGCATGGCGACCTGCGCCGCATCCCGACCCTGT
ATCCGGGCGAGCAGCAACTACCGACCGGCCCCGGCGAGGAGCCGCCCAGCCAGCCCGGCATTCCGGGCAT
GGAACCAGACCTGCCAGCCTTGACCGAAACGGAGGAATGGGAACGGCGCGGGCAGCAGCGCCTGCCGATG
CCCGATGAGCCGTGTTTTCTGGACGATGGCGAGCCGTTGGAGCCGCCGACACGGGTCACGCTGCCGCGCC
GGTAGCACTTGGGTTGCGCAGCAACCCGTAAGTGCGCTGTTCCAGACTATCGGCTGTAGCCGCCTCGCCG
CCCTATACCTTGTCTGCCTCCCCGCGTTGCGTCGCGGTGCATGGAGCCGGGCCACCTCGACCTGAATGGA
AGCCGGCGGCACCTCGCTAACGGATTCACCGTTTTTATCAGGCTCTGGGAGGCAGAATAAATGATCATAT
CGTCAATTATTACCTCCACGGGGAGAGCCTGAGCAAACTGGCCTCAGGCATTTGAGAAGCACACGGTCAC
ACTGCTTCCGGTAGTCAATAAACCGGTAAACCAGCAATAGACATAAGCGGCTATTTAACGACCCTGCCCT
GAACCGACGACCGGGTCGAATTTGCTTTCGAATTTCTGCCATTCATCCGCTTATTATCACTTATTCAGGC
GTAGCACCAGGCGTTTAAGGGCACCAATAACTGCCTTAAAAAAATTACGCCCCGCCCTGCCACTCATCGC
AGTCGGCCTATTGGTTAAAAAATGAGCTGATTTAACAAAAATTTAACGCGAATTTTAACAAAATATTAAC
GCTTACAATTTCCATTCGCCATTCAGGCTGCGCAACTGTTGGGAAGGGCGATCGGTGCGGGCCTCTTCGC
TATTACGCCAGCTGGCGAAAGGGGGATGTGCTGCAAGGCGATTAAGTTGGGTAACGCCAGGGTTTTCCCA
GTCACGACGTTGTAAAACGACGGCCAGTGAGCGCGCGTAATACGACTCACTATAGGGCGAATTGGAGCTG
GGGCCGCAATTCCCAATTCCCCAGGCATCAAATAAAACGAAAGGCTCAGTCGAAAGACTGGGCCTTTCGT
TTTATCTGTTGTTTGTCGGTGAACGCTCTCCTGAGTAGGACAAATCCGCCGGGAGCGGATTTGAACGTTG
CGAAGCAACGGCCCGGAGGGTGGCGGGCAGGACGCCCGCCATAAACTGCCAGGAATTAATTCCCCAGGCA
TCAAATAAAACGAAAGGCTCAGTCGAAAGACTGGGCCTTTCGTTTTATCTGTTGTTTGTCGGTGAACGCT
CTCCTGAGTAGGACAAATCCGCCGGGAGCGGATTTGAACGTTGCGAAGCAACGGCCCGGAGGGTGGCGGG
CAGGACGCCCGCCATAAACTGCCAGGAATTAATTCCCCAGGCATCAAATAAAACGAAAGGCTCAGTCGAA
AGACTGGGCCTTTCGTTTTATCTGTTGTTTGTCGGTGAACGCTCTCCTGAGTAGGACAAATCCGCCGGGA
GCGGATTTGAACGTTGCGAAGCAACGGCCCGGAGGGTGGCGGGCAGGACGCCCGCCATAAACTGCCAGGA
ATTAATTCCAGGCATCAAATAAAACGAAAGGCTCAGTCGAAAGACTGGGCCTTTCGTTTTATCTGTTGTT
TGTCGGTGAACGCTCTCCTGAGTAGGACAAATCCGCCGGGAGCGGATTTGAACGTTGCGAAGCAACGGCC
CGGAGGGTGGCGGGCAGGACGCCCGCCATAAACTGCCAGGAATTGGGGATCGGATTCGAGCTCTCAGCGA
TCGGCTCGTTGCCCTGCGCCGCTCCAAAGCCCGCGACGCAGCGCCGGCAGGCAGAGCAAGTAGAGGGCAG
CGCCTGCAATCCATGCCCACCCGTTCCACGTTGTTATAGAAGCCGCATAGATCGCCGTGAAGAGGAGGGG
TCCGACGATCGAGGTCAGGCTGGTGAGCGCCGCCAGTGAGCCTTGCAGCTGCCCCTGACGTTCCTCATCC
ACCTGCCTGGACAACATTGCTTGCAGCGCCGGCATTCCGATGCCACCCGAAGCAAGCAGGACCATGATCG
GGAACGCCATCCATCCCCGTGTCGCGAAGGCAAGCAGGATGTAGCCTGTGCCGTCGGCAATCATTCCGAG
CATGAGTGCCCGCCTTTCGCCGAGCCGGGCGGCTACAGGGCCGGTGATCATTGCCTGGGCGAGTGAATGC
AGAATGCCAAATGCGGCAAGCGAAATGCCGATCGTGGTCGCGTCCCAGTGAAAGCGATCCTCGCCGAAAA
TGACCCAAAGCGCGGCCGGCACCTGTCCGACAAGTTGCATGATGAAGAAGACCGCCATCAGGGCGGCGAC
GACGGTCATGCCCCGGGCCCACCGGAACGAAGCGAGCGGGTTGAGAGCCTCCCGGCGTAACGGCCGGCGT
TCGCCTTTGTGCGACTCCGGCAAAAGGAAACAGCCCGTCAGGAAATTGAGGCCGTTCAAGGCTGCCGCGG
CGAAGAACGGAGCGTGGGGGGAGAAACCGCCCATCAGCCCACCGAGCACAGGTCCCGCGACCATCCCGAA
CCCGAAACAGGCGCTCATGAAGCCGAAGTGCCGCGCGCGCTCATCGCCATCAGTGATATCGGCAATATAA
GCGCCGGCTACCGCCCCAGTCGCCCCGGTGATGCCGGCCACGATCCGCCCGATATAGAGAACCCAAAGGA
AAGGCGCTGTCGCCATGATGGCGTAGTCGACAGTGGCGCCGGCCAGCGAGACGAGCAAGATTGGCCGCCG
CCCGAAACGATCCGACAGCGCGCCCAGCACAGGTGCGCAGGCAAATTGCACCAACGCATACAGCGCCAGC
AGAATGCCATAGTGGGCGGTGACGTCGTTCGAGTGAACCAGATCGCGCAGGAGGCCCGGCAGCACCGGCA
TAATCAGGCCGATGCCGACAGCGTCGAGCGCGACAGTGCTCAGAATTACGATCAGGGGTATGTTGGGTTT
CACGTCTGGCCTCCGGACCAGCCTCCGCTGGTCCGATTGAACGCGCGGATTCTTTATCACTGATAAGTTG
GTGGACATATTATGTTTATCAGTGATAAAGTGTCAATCATGACAAAGTTGCAGCCGAATACAGTGATCCG
TGCCGCCCTGGACCTGTTGAACGAGGTCGGCGTAGACGGTCTGACGACACGCAAACTGGCGGAACGGTTG
GGGGTTCAGCAGCCGGCGCTTTACTGGCACTTCAGGAACAAGCGGGCGCTGCTCGACGCACTGGCCGAAG
CCATGCTGGCGGAGAATCATACGCATTCGGTGCCGAGAGCCGACGACGACTGGCGCTCATTTCTGATCGG
GAATGCCCGCAGCTTCAGGCAGGCGCTGCTCGCCTACCGCGATGGCGCGCGCATCCATGCCGGCACGCGA
CCGGGCGCACCGCAGATGGAAACGGCCGACGCGCAGCTTCGCTTCCTCTGCGAGGCGGGTTTTTCGGCCG
GGGACGCCGTCAATGCGCTGATGACAATCAGCTACTTCACTGTTGGGGCCGTGCTTGAGGAGCAGGCCGG
CGACAGCGATGCCGGCGAGCGCGGCGGCACCGTTGAACAGGCTCCGCTCTCGCCGCTGTTGCGGGCCGCG
ATAGACGCCTTCGACGAAGCCGGTCCGGACGCAGCGTTCGAGCAGGGACTCGCGGTGATTGTCGATGGAT
TGGCGAAAAGGAGGCTCGTTGTCAGGAACGTTGAAGGACCGAGAAAGGGTGCTAAGAAACCATTATTATC
ATGAAGCTCGCACGCTGCCGCAAGCACTCAGGGCGCAAGGGCTGCTAAAGGAAGCGGAACACGTAGAAAG
CCAGTCCGCAGAAACGGTGCTGACCCCGGATGAATGTCAGCTACTGGGCTATCTGGACAAGGGAAAACGC
AAGCGCAAAGAGAAAGCAGGTAGCTTGCAGTGGGCTTACATGGCGATAGCTAGACTGGGCGGTTTTATGG
ACAGCAAGCGAACCGGAATTGCCAGCTGGGGCGCCCTCTGGTAAGGTTGGGAAGCCCTGCAAAGTAAACT
GGATGGCTTTCTTGCCGCCAAGGATCTGATGGCGCAGGGGATCAAGATCTGATCAAGAGACAGGATACTA
GTGGAGGAAGAAAAAATGGTGAGCAAGGGCGAGGCAGTGATCAAGGAGTTCATGCGGTTCAAGGTGCACA
TGGAGGGCTCCATGAACGGCCACGAGTTCGAGATCGAGGGCGAGGGCGAGGGCCGCCCCTACGAGGGCAC
CCAGACCGCCAAGCTGAAGGTGACCAAGGGTGGCCCCCTGCCCTTCTCCTGGGACATCCTGTCCCCTCAG
TTCATGTACGGCTCCAGGGCCTTCATCAAGCACCCCGCCGACATCCCCGACTACTATAAGCAGTCCTTCC
CCGAGGGCTTCAAGTGGGAGCGCGTGATGAACTTCGAGGACGGCGGCGCCGTGACCGTGACCCAGGACAC
CTCCCTGGAGGACGGCACCCTGATCTACAAGGTGAAGCTCCGCGGCACCAACTTCCCTCCTGACGGCCCC
GTAATGCAGAAGAAGACAATGGGCTGGGAAGCATCCACCGAGCGGTTGTACCCCGAGGACGGCGTGCTGA
AGGGCGACATTAAGATGGCCCTGCGCCTGAAGGACGGCGGCCGCTACCTGGCGGACTTCAAGACCACCTA
CAAGGCCAAGAAGCCCGTGCAGATGCCCGGCGCCTACAACGTCGACCGCAAGTTGGACATCACCTCCCAC
AACGAGGACTACACCGTGGTGGAACAGTACGAACGCTCCGAGGGCCGCCACTCCACCGGCGGCATGGACG
AGCTGTACAAGTAATTAGCTGAGCTTGGACTCCTGTTGATAGATCCAGTAATGACCTCAGAACTCCATCT
GGATTTGTTCAGAACGCTCGGTTGCCGCCGGGCGTTTTTTATTGGTGAGAATCCAAGCTAGCTTGGCGAG
ATTTTCAGGAGCTAAGGAAGCTAAAATGGAGAAAAAAATCACTGGATATACCACCGTTGATATATCCCAA
TGGCATCGTAAAGAACATTTTGAGGCATTTCAGTCAGTTGCTCAATGTACCTATAACCAGACCGTTCAGC
TGGATATTACGGCCTTTTTAAAGACCGTAAAGAAAAATAAGCACAAGTTTTATCCGGCCTTTATTCACAT
TCTTGCCCGCCTGATGAATGCTCATCCGGAATTTCGTATGGCAATGAAAGACGGTGAGCTGGTGATATGG
GATAGTGTTCACCCTTGTTACACCGTTTTCCATGAGCAAACTGAAACGTTTTCATCGCTCTGGAGTGAAT
ACCACGACGATTTCCGGCAGTTTCTACACATATATTCGCAAGATGTGGCGTGTTACGGTGAAAACCTGGC
CTATTTCCCTAAAGGGTTTATTGAGAATATGTTTTTCGTCTCAGCCAATCCCTGGGTGAGTTTCACCAGT
TTTGATTTAAACGTGGCCAATATGGACAACTTCTTCGCCCCCGTTTTCACCATGGGCAAATATTATACGC
AAGGCGACAAGGTGCTGATGCCGCTGGCGATTCAGGTTCATCATGCCGTCTGTGATGGCTTCCATGTCGG
CAGAATGCTTAATGAATTACAACAGTACTGCGATGAGTGGCAGGGCGGGGCGTAATTTTTTTAAGGCAGT
TATTGGTGCCCTTAAACGCCTGGGGTAATGACTCTCTAGCTTGAGGCATCAAATAAAACGAAAGGCTCAG
TCGAAAGACTGGGCCTTTCGTTTTATCTGTTGTTTGTCGGTGAACGCTCTCCTGAGTAGGACAAATCCGC
CGCTAGGAGCTTGCGGCCGCCAGTGTGATGGATATCTGCATAAAAACTGTTGTAATTCATTAAGCATTCT
GCCGACATGGAAGCCATCACAAACGGCATGATGAACCTGAATCGCCAGCGGCATCAGCACCTTGTCGCCT
TGCGTATAATATTTGCCCATGGGGGTGGGCGAAGAACTCCAGCATGAGATCCCCGCGCTGGAGGATCATC
CAGCCGGCGTCCCGGAAAACGATTCCGAAGCCCAACCTTTCATAGAAGGCGGCGGTGGAATCGAAATCTC
GTGATGGCAGGTTGGGCGTCGCTTGGTCGGTCATTTCGAACCCCAGAGTCCCGCTCAGAAGAACTCGTCA
AGAAGGCGATAGAAGGCGATGCGCTGCGAATCGGGAGCGGCGATACCGTAAAGCACGAGGAAGCGGTCAG
CCCATTCGCCGCCAAGCTCTTCAGCAATATCACGGGTAGCCAACGCTATGTCCTGATAGCGGTCCGCCAC
ACCCAGCCGGCCACAGTCGATGAATCCAGAAAAGCGGCCATTTTCCACCATGATATTCGGCAAGCAGGCA
TCGCCATGGGTCACGACGAGATCCTCGCCGTCGGGCATGCGCGCCTTGAGCCTGGCGAACAGTTCGGCTG
GCGCGAGCCCCTGATGCTCTTCGTCCAGATCATCCTGATCGACAAGACCGGCTTCCATCCGAGTACGTGC
TCGCTCGATGCGATGTTTCGCTTGGTGGTCGAATGGGCAGGTAGCCGGATCAAGCGTATGCAGCCGCCGC
ATTGCATCAGCCATGATGGATACTTTCTCGGCAGGAGCAAGGTGAGATGACAGGAGATCCTGCCCCGGCA
CTTCGCCCAATAGCAGCCAGTCCCTTCCCGCTTCAGTGACAACGTCGAGCACAGCTGCGCAAGGAACGCC
CGTCGTGGCCAGCCACGATAGCCGCGCTGCCTCGTCCTGCAGTTCATTCAGGGCACCGGACAGGTCGGTC
TTGACAAAAAGAACCGGGCGCCCCTGCGCTGACAGCCGGAACACGGCGGCATCAGAGCAGCCGATTGTCT
GTTGTGCCCAGTCATAGCCGAATAGCCTCTCCACCCAAGCGGCCGGAGAACCTGCGTGCAATCCATCTTG
TTCAATCATGCGAAACGATCCTCATCCTGTCTCTTGATCAGATCTTGATCCCCTGCGCCATCAGATCCTT
GGCGGCAAGAAAGCCATCCAGTTTACTTTGCAGGGCTTCCCAACCTTACCAGAGGGCGCCCCAGCTGGCA
ATTCCGGTTCGCTTGCTGTCCATAAAACCGCCCAGTCTAGCTATCGCCATGTAAGCCCACTGCAAGCTAC
CTGCTTTCTCTTTGCGCTTGCGTTTTCCCTTGTCCAGATAGCCCAGTAGCTGACATTCATCCCAGGTGGC
ACTTTTCGGGGAAATGTGCGCGCCCGCGTTCCTGCTGGCGCTGGGCCTGTTTCTGGCGCTGGACTTCCCG
CTGTTCCGTCAGCAGCTTTTCGCCCACGGCCTTGATGATCGCGGCGGCCTTGGCCTGCATATCCCGATTC
AACGGCCCCAGGGCGTCCAGAACGGGCTTCAGGCGCTCCCGAAGGT
