Features (pLannotate 1.2.2; 23 found; start..end, strand, type, name):
      1..696     +  CDS            mScarlet-I: mScarlet-I is a basic (constitutively fluorescent) red fluorescent protein published in 2016, derived from synthetic construct. It is reported to be a rapidly-maturing monomer with moderate acid sensitivity.
    717..811     +  terminator     lambda t0 terminator: transcription terminator from phage lambda
    826..854     +  promoter       cat promoter (fragment): promoter of the E. coli cat gene encoding chloramphenicol acetyltransferase
    855..1511    +  CDS            cat: CAT_ECOLX - Experimental evidence at protein level: Swiss-Prot protein existence level 1. This enzyme is an effector of chloramphenicol resistance in bacteria. From Escherichia coli. This protein is used as a marker in many commonly used cloning vectors, such as pACYC184.
   1579..1665    +  terminator     rrnB T1 terminator: Escherichia coli rrnB; transcription terminator T1 from the E. coli rrnB gene
   1715..1831    -  CDS            CmR (fragment): chloramphenicol acetyltransferase; cat; confers resistance to chloramphenicol
   1831..1983    -  CDS            ble (fragment): BLE_KLEPN - Experimental evidence at protein level: Swiss-Prot protein existence level 1. Binding protein with a strong affinity to the bleomycin family of antibiotics. Binds to CL990; an antimitotic-antibiotic compound. From Klebsiella pneumoniae.
   2007..2798    -  CDS            neo: KKA2_KLEPN - Also known as kan, nptII. Experimental evidence at protein level: Swiss-Prot protein existence level 1. Resistance to kanamycin, neomycin, paromomycin, ribostamycin, butirosin and gentamicin B. From Klebsiella pneumoniae.
   2830..3114    -  CDS            tnpA (fragment): TN5P_ECOLX - Also known as tnp. Experimental evidence at protein level: Swiss-Prot protein existence level 1. Mediates transposition of transposon Tn5 by a 'cut and paste' mechanism. First, the monomeric transposase binds the 19 bp inverted DNA repeats flanking the transposon. Then, dimerization of the DNA- bound transposase creates a synaptic DNA complex. After nicking of the first DNA strand, excision of the transposon proceeds through a series of intermediates. The transposase then mediates the insertion of the transposon at a new site by strand transfer. The activity of the wild- type tran
   4278..5049    +  rep_origin     pBBR1 oriV: replication origin of the broad-host-range plasmid pBBR1 from Bordetella bronchiseptica; requires the pBBR1 Rep protein for replication
   5050..5712    +  CDS            pBBR1 Rep: replication protein for the broad-host-range plasmid pBBR1 from Bordetella bronchiseptica
   5773..5842    +  CDS            TcR (fragment): tetracycline efflux protein; tet; confers resistance to tetracycline
   6172..6203    -  CDS            CmR (fragment): chloramphenicol acetyltransferase confers resistance to chloramphenicol
   6203..6280    +  rep_origin     M13 ori (fragment): M13 bacteriophage origin of replication; arrow indicates direction of (+) strand synthesis
   6284..6439    -  CDS            lacZα (fragment): LacZα fragment of β-galactosidase; lacZ fragment
   6447..6465    +  promoter       T7 promoter: promoter for bacteriophage T7 RNA polymerase
   6508..6594    +  terminator     rrnB T1 terminator: Escherichia coli rrnB; transcription terminator T1 from the E. coli rrnB gene
   6691..6777    +  terminator     rrnB T1 terminator: Escherichia coli rrnB; transcription terminator T1 from the E. coli rrnB gene
   6874..6960    +  terminator     rrnB T1 terminator: Escherichia coli rrnB; transcription terminator T1 from the E. coli rrnB gene
   7057..7143    +  terminator     rrnB T1 terminator: Escherichia coli rrnB; transcription terminator T1 from the E. coli rrnB gene
   7245..8444    -  CDS            TcR: tetracycline efflux protein; tetA; confers resistance to tetracycline
   8550..9192    +  CDS            TetR (fragment): tetracycline resistance regulatory protein; tetR
   9214..9540    +  CDS            tnpA (fragment): TN5P_ECOLX - Also known as tnp. Experimental evidence at protein level: Swiss-Prot protein existence level 1. Mediates transposition of transposon Tn5 by a 'cut and paste' mechanism. First, the monomeric transposase binds the 19 bp inverted DNA repeats flanking the transposon. Then, dimerization of the DNA- bound transposase creates a synaptic DNA complex. After nicking of the first DNA strand, excision of the transposon proceeds through a series of intermediates. The transposase then mediates the insertion of the transposon at a new site by strand transfer. The activity of the wild- type tran
>Addgene plasmid #118513 | pMRE165 | addgene full sequence | sequence record 226571 | Addgene NGS Result
ATGGTGAGCAAGGGCGAGGCAGTGATCAAGGAGTTCATGCGGTTCAAGGTGCACATGGAGGGCTCCATGA
ACGGCCACGAGTTCGAGATCGAGGGCGAGGGCGAGGGCCGCCCCTACGAGGGCACCCAGACCGCCAAGCT
GAAGGTGACCAAGGGTGGCCCCCTGCCCTTCTCCTGGGACATCCTGTCCCCTCAGTTCATGTACGGCTCC
AGGGCCTTCATCAAGCACCCCGCCGACATCCCCGACTACTATAAGCAGTCCTTCCCCGAGGGCTTCAAGT
GGGAGCGCGTGATGAACTTCGAGGACGGCGGCGCCGTGACCGTGACCCAGGACACCTCCCTGGAGGACGG
CACCCTGATCTACAAGGTGAAGCTCCGCGGCACCAACTTCCCTCCTGACGGCCCCGTAATGCAGAAGAAG
ACAATGGGCTGGGAAGCGTCCACCGAGCGGTTGTACCCCGAGGACGGCGTGCTGAAGGGCGACATTAAGA
TGGCCCTGCGCCTGAAGGACGGCGGCCGCTACCTGGCGGACTTCAAGACCACCTACAAGGCCAAGAAGCC
CGTGCAGATGCCCGGCGCCTACAACGTCGACCGCAAGTTGGACATCACCTCCCACAACGAGGACTACACC
GTGGTGGAACAGTACGAACGCTCCGAGGGCCGCCACTCCACCGGCGGCATGGACGAGCTGTACAAGTAAG
TAATTAGCTGAGCTTGGACTCCTGTTGATAGATCCAGTAATGACCTCAGAACTCCATCTGGATTTGTTCA
GAACGCTCGGTTGCCGCCGGGCGTTTTTTATTGGTGAGAATCCAAGCTAGCTTGGCGAGATTTTCAGGAG
CTAAGGAAGCTAAAATGGAGAAAAAAATCACTGGATATACCACCGTTGATATATCCCAATGGCATCGTAA
AGAACATTTTGAGGCATTTCAGTCAGTTGCTCAATGTACCTATAACCAGACCGTTCAGCTGGATATTACG
GCCTTTTTAAAGACCGTAAAGAAAAATAAGCACAAGTTTTATCCGGCCTTTATTCACATTCTTGCCCGCC
TGATGAATGCTCATCCGGAATTTCGTATGGCAATGAAAGACGGTGAGCTGGTGATATGGGATAGTGTTCA
CCCTTGTTACACCGTTTTCCATGAGCAAACTGAAACGTTTTCATCGCTCTGGAGTGAATACCACGACGAT
TTCCGGCAGTTTCTACACATATATTCGCAAGATGTGGCGTGTTACGGTGAAAACCTGGCCTATTTCCCTA
AAGGGTTTATTGAGAATATGTTTTTCGTCTCAGCCAATCCCTGGGTGAGTTTCACCAGTTTTGATTTAAA
CGTGGCCAATATGGACAACTTCTTCGCCCCCGTTTTCACCATGGGCAAATATTATACGCAAGGCGACAAG
GTGCTGATGCCGCTGGCGATTCAGGTTCATCATGCCGTTTGTGATGGCTTCCATGTCGGCAGAATGCTTA
ATGAATTACAACAGTACTGCGATGAGTGGCAGGGCGGGGCGTAATTTTTTTAAGGCAGTTATTGGTGCCC
TTAAACGCCTGGGGTAATGACTCTCTAGCTTGAGGCATCAAATAAAACGAAAGGCTCAGTCGAAAGACTG
GGCCTTTCGTTTTATCTGTTGTTTGTCGGTGAACGCTCTCCTGAGTAGGACAAATCCGCCGCTAGGAGCT
TGCGGCCGCCAGTGTGATGGATATCTGCATAAAAACTGTTGTAATTCATTAAGCATTCTGCCGACATGGA
AGCCATCACAAACGGCATGATGAACCTGAATCGCCAGCGGCATCAGCACCTTGTCGCCTTGCGTATAATA
TTTGCCCATGGGGGTGGGCGAAGAACTCCAGCATGAGATCCCCGCGCTGGAGGATCATCCAGCCGGCGTC
CCGGAAAACGATTCCGAAGCCCAACCTTTCATAGAAGGCGGCGGTGGAATCGAAATCTCGTGATGGCAGG
TTGGGCGTCGCTTGGTCGGTCATTTCGAACCCCAGAGTCCCGCTCAGAAGAACTCGTCAAGAAGGCGATA
GAAGGCGATGCGCTGCGAATCGGGAGCGGCGATACCGTAAAGCACGAGGAAGCGGTCAGCCCATTCGCCG
CCAAGCTCTTCAGCAATATCACGGGTAGCCAACGCTATGTCCTGATAGCGGTCCGCCACACCCAGCCGGC
CACAGTCGATGAATCCAGAAAAGCGGCCATTTTCCACCATGATATTCGGCAAGCAGGCATCGCCATGGGT
CACGACGAGATCCTCGCCGTCGGGCATGCGCGCCTTGAGCCTGGCGAACAGTTCGGCTGGCGCGAGCCCC
TGATGCTCTTCGTCCAGATCATCCTGATCGACAAGACCGGCTTCCATCCGAGTACGTGCTCGCTCGATGC
GATGTTTCGCTTGGTGGTCGAATGGGCAGGTAGCCGGATCAAGCGTATGCAGCCGCCGCATTGCATCAGC
CATGATGGATACTTTCTCGGCAGGAGCAAGGTGAGATGACAGGAGATCCTGCCCCGGCACTTCGCCCAAT
AGCAGCCAGTCCCTTCCCGCTTCAGTGACAACGTCGAGCACAGCTGCGCAAGGAACGCCCGTCGTGGCCA
GCCACGATAGCCGCGCTGCCTCGTCCTGCAGTTCATTCAGGGCACCGGACAGGTCGGTCTTGACAAAAAG
AACCGGGCGCCCCTGCGCTGACAGCCGGAACACGGCGGCATCAGAGCAGCCGATTGTCTGTTGTGCCCAG
TCATAGCCGAATAGCCTCTCCACCCAAGCGGCCGGAGAACCTGCGTGCAATCCATCTTGTTCAATCATGC
GAAACGATCCTCATCCTGTCTCTTGATCAGATCTTGATCCCCTGCGCCATCAGATCCTTGGCGGCAAGAA
AGCCATCCAGTTTACTTTGCAGGGCTTCCCAACCTTACCAGAGGGCGCCCCAGCTGGCAATTCCGGTTCG
CTTGCTGTCCATAAAACCGCCCAGTCTAGCTATCGCCATGTAAGCCCACTGCAAGCTACCTGCTTTCTCT
TTGCGCTTGCGTTTTCCCTTGTCCAGATAGCCCAGTAGCTGACATTCATCCCAGGTGGCACTTTTCGGGG
AAATGTGCGCGCCCGCGTTCCTGCTGGCGCTGGGCCTGTTTCTGGCGCTGGACTTCCCGCTGTTCCGTCA
GCAGCTTTTCGCCCACGGCCTTGATGATCGCGGCGGCCTTGGCCTGCATATCCCGATTCAACGGCCCCAG
GGCGTCCAGAACGGGCTTCAGGCGCTCCCGAAGGTCTCGGGCCGTCTCTTGGGCTTGATCGGCCTTCTTG
CGCATCTCACGCGCTCCTGCGGCGGCCTGTAGGGCAGGCTCATACCCCTGCCGAACCGCTTTTGTCAGCC
GGTCGGCCACGGCTTCCGGCGTCTCAACGCGCTTTGAGATTCCCAGCTTTTCGGCCAATCCCTGCGGTGC
ATAGGCGCGTGGCTCGACCGCTTGCGGGCTGATGGTGACGTGGCCCACTGGTGGCCGCTCCAGGGCCTCG
TAGAACGCCTGAATGCGCGTGTGACGTGCCTTGCTGCCCTCGATGCCCCGTTGCAGCCCTAGATCGGCCA
CAGCGGCCGCAAACGTGGTCTGGTCGCGGGTCATCTGCGCTTTGTTGCCGATGAACTCCTTGGCCGACAG
CCTGCCGTCCTGCGTCAGCGGCACCACGAACGCGGTCATGTGCGGGCTGGTTTCGTCACGGTGGATGCTG
GCCGTCACGATGCGATCCGCCCCGTACTTGTCCGCCAGCCACTTGTGCGCCTTCTCGAAGAACGCCGCCT
GCTGTTCTTGGCTGGCCGACTTCCACCATTCCGGGCTGGCCGTCATGACGTACTCGACCGCCAACACAGC
GTCCTTGCGCCGCTTCTCTGGCAGCAACTCGCGCAGTCGGCCCATCGCTTCATCGGTGCTGCTGGCCGCC
CAGTGCTCGTTCTCTGGCGTCCTGCTGGCGTCAGCGTTGGGCGTCTCGCGCTCGCGGTAGGCGTGCTTGA
GACTGGCCGCCACGTTGCCCATTTTCGCCAGCTTCTTGCATCGCATGATCGCGTATGCCGCCATGCCTGC
CCCTCCCTTTTGGTGTCCAACCGGCTCGACGGGGGCAGCGCAAGGCGGTGCCTCCGGCGGGCCACTCAAT
GCTTGAGTATACTCACTAGACTTTGCTTCGCAAAGTCGTGACCGCCTACGGCGGCTGCGGCGCCCTACGG
GCTTGCTCTCCGGGCTTCGCCCTGCGCGGTCGCTGCGCTCCCTTGCCAGCCCGTGGATATGTGGACGATG
GCCGCGAGCGGCCACCGGCTGGCTCGCTTCGCTCGGCCCGTGGACAACCCTGCTGGACAAGCTGATGGAC
AGGCTGCGCCTGCCCACGAGCTTGACCACAGGGATTGCCCACCGGCTACCCAGCCTTCGACCACATACCC
ACCGGCTCCAACTGCGCGGCCTGCGGCCTTGCCCCATCAATTTTTTTAATTTTCTCTGGGGAAAAGCCTC
CGGCCTGCGGCCTGCGCGCTTCGCTTGCCGGTTGGACACCAAGTGGAAGGCGGGTCAAGGCTCGCGCAGC
GACCGCGCAGCGGCTTGGCCTTGACGCGCCTGGAACGACCCAAGCCTATGCGAGTGGGGGCAGTCGAAGG
GCGAAGCCCGCCCGCCTGCCCCCCGAGCCTCACGGCGGCGAGTGCGGGGGTTCCAAGGGGGCAGCGCCAC
CTTGGGCAAGGCCGAAGGCCGCGCAGTCGATCAACAAGCCCCGGAGGGGCCACTTTTTGCCGGAGGGGGA
GCCGCGCCGAAGGCGTGGGGGAACCCCGCAGGGGTGCCCTTCTTTGGGCACCAAAGAACTAGATATAGGG
CGAAATGCGAAAGACTTAAAAATCAACAACTTAAAAAAGGGGGGTACGCAACAGCTCATTGCGGCACCCC
CCGCAATAGCTCATTGCGTAGGTTAAAGAAAATCTGTAATTGACTGCCACTTTTACGCAACGCATAATTG
TTGTCGCGCTGCCGAAAAGTTGCAGCTGATTGCGCATGGTGCCGCAACCGTGCGGCACCCCTACCGCATG
GAGATAAGCATGGCCACGCAGTCCAGAGAAATCGGCATTCAAGCCAAGAACAAGCCCGGTCACTGGGTGC
AAACGGAACGCAAAGCGCATGAGGCGTGGGCCGGGCTTATTGCGAGGAAACCCACGGCGGCAATGCTGCT
GCATCACCTCGTGGCGCAGATGGGCCACCAGAACGCCGTGGTGGTCAGCCAGAAGACACTTTCCAAGCTC
ATCGGACGTTCTTTGCGGACGGTCCAATACGCAGTCAAGGACTTGGTGGCCGAGCGCTGGATCTCCGTCG
TGAAGCTCAACGGCCCCGGCACCGTGTCGGCCTACGTGGTCAATGACCGCGTGGCGTGGGGCCAGCCCCG
CGACCAGTTGCGCCTGTCGGTGTTCAGTGCCGCCGTGGTGGTTGATCACGACGACCAGGACGAATCGCTG
TTGGGGCATGGCGACCTGCGCCGCATCCCGACCCTGTATCCGGGCGAGCAGCAACTACCGACCGGCCCCG
GCGAGGAGCCGCCCAGCCAGCCCGGCATTCCGGGCATGGAACCAGACCTGCCAGCCTTGACCGAAACGGA
GGAATGGGAACGGCGCGGGCAGCAGCGCCTGCCGATGCCCGATGAGCCGTGTTTTCTGGACGATGGCGAG
CCGTTGGAGCCGCCGACACGGGTCACGCTGCCGCGCCGGTAGCACTTGGGTTGCGCAGCAACCCGTAAGT
GCGCTGTTCCAGACTATCGGCTGTAGCCGCCTCGCCGCCCTATACCTTGTCTGCCTCCCCGCGTTGCGTC
GCGGTGCATGGAGCCGGGCCACCTCGACCTGAATGGAAGCCGGCGGCACCTCGCTAACGGATTCACCGTT
TTTATCAGGCTCTGGGAGGCAGAATAAATGATCATATCGTCAATTATTACCTCCACGGGGAGAGCCTGAG
CAAACTGGCCTCAGGCATTTGAGAAGCACACGGTCACACTGCTTCCGGTAGTCAATAAACCGGTAAACCA
GCAATAGACATAAGCGGCTATTTAACGACCCTGCCCTGAACCGACGACCGGGTCGAATTTGCTTTCGAAT
TTCTGCCATTCATCCGCTTATTATCACTTATTCAGGCGTAGCAACCAGGCGTTTAAGGGCACCAATAACT
GCCTTAAAAAAATTACGCCCCGCCCTGCCACTCATCGCAGTACGGCCTATTGGTTAAAAAATGAGCTGAT
TTAACAAAAATTTAACGCGAATTTTAACAAAATATTAACGCTTACAATTTCCATTCGCCATTCAGGCTGC
GCAACTGTTGGGAAGGGCGATCGGTGCGGGCCTCTTCGCTATTACGCCAGCTGGCGAAAGGGGGATGTGC
TGCAAGGCGATTAAGTTGGGTAACGCCAGGGTTTTCCCAGTCACGACGTTGTAAAACGACGGCCAGTGAG
CGCGCGTAATACGACTCACTATAGGGCGAATTGGAGCTGGGGCCGCAATTCCCAATTCCCCAGGCATCAA
ATAAAACGAAAGGCTCAGTCGAAAGACTGGGCCTTTCGTTTTATCTGTTGTTTGTCGGTGAACGCTCTCC
TGAGTAGGACAAATCCGCCGGGAGCGGATTTGAACGTTGCGAAGCAACGGCCCGGAGGGTGGCGGGCAGG
ACGCCCGCCATAAACTGCCAGGAATTAATTCCCCAGGCATCAAATAAAACGAAAGGCTCAGTCGAAAGAC
TGGGCCTTTCGTTTTATCTGTTGTTTGTCGGTGAACGCTCTCCTGAGTAGGACAAATCCGCCGGGAGCGG
ATTTGAACGTTGCGAAGCAACGGCCCGGAGGGTGGCGGGCAGGACGCCCGCCATAAACTGCCAGGAATTA
ATTCCCCAGGCATCAAATAAAACGAAAGGCTCAGTCGAAAGACTGGGCCTTTCGTTTTATCTGTTGTTTG
TCGGTGAACGCTCTCCTGAGTAGGACAAATCCGCCGGGAGCGGATTTGAACGTTGCGAAGCAACGGCCCG
GAGGGTGGCGGGCAGGACGCCCGCCATAAACTGCCAGGAATTAATTCCCCAGGCATCAAATAAAACGAAA
GGCTCAGTCGAAAGACTGGGCCTTTCGTTTTATCTGTTGTTTGTCGGTGAACGCTCTCCTGAGTAGGACA
AATCCGCCGGGAGCGGATTTGAACGTTGCGAAGCAACGGCCCGGAGGGTGGCGGGCAGGACGCCCGCCAT
AAACTGCCAGGAATTGGGGATCGGATTCGAGCTCTCAGCGATCGGCTCGTTGCCCTGCGCCGCTCCAAAG
CCCGCGACGCAGCGCCGGCAGGCAGAGCAAGTAGAGGGCAGCGCCTGCAATCCATGCCCACCCGTTCCAC
GTTGTTATAGAAGCCGCATAGATCGCCGTGAAGAGGAGGGGTCCGACGATCGAGGTCAGGCTGGTGAGCG
CCGCCAGTGAGCCTTGCAGCTGCCCCTGACGTTCCTCATCCACCTGCCTGGACAACATTGCTTGCAGCGC
CGGCATTCCGATGCCACCCGAAGCAAGCAGGACCATGATCGGGAACGCCATCCATCCCCGTGTCGCGAAG
GCAAGCAGGATGTAGCCTGTGCCGTCGGCAATCATTCCGAGCATGAGTGCCCGCCTTTCGCCGAGCCGGG
CGGCTACAGGGCCGGTGATCATTGCCTGGGCGAGTGAATGCAGAATGCCAAATGCGGCAAGCGAAATGCC
GATCGTGGTCGCGTCCCAGTGAAAGCGATCCTCGCCGAAAATGACCCAAAGCGCGGCCGGCACCTGTCCG
ACAAGTTGCATGATGAAGAAGACCGCCATCAGGGCGGCGACGACGGTCATGCCCCGGGCCCACCGGAACG
AAGCGAGCGGGTTGAGAGCCTCCCGGCGTAACGGCCGGCGTTCGCCTTTGTGCGACTCCGGCAAAAGGAA
ACAGCCCGTCAGGAAATTGAGGCCGTTCAAGGCTGCCGCGGCGAAGAACGGAGCGTGGGGGGAGAAACCG
CCCATCAGCCCACCGAGCACAGGTCCCGCGACCATCCCGAACCCGAAACAGGCGCTCATGAAGCCGAAGT
GCCGCGCGCGCTCATCGCCATCAGTGATATCGGCAATATAAGCGCCGGCTACCGCCCCAGTCGCCCCGGT
GATGCCGGCCACGATCCGCCCGATATAGAGAACCCAAAGGAAAGGCGCTGTCGCCATGATGGCGTAGTCG
ACAGTGGCGCCGGCCAGCGAGACGAGCAAGATTGGCCGCCGCCCGAAACGATCCGACAGCGCGCCCAGCA
CAGGTGCGCAGGCAAATTGCACCAACGCATACAGCGCCAGCAGAATGCCATAGTGGGCGGTGACGTCGTT
CGAGTGAACCAGATCGCGCAGGAGGCCCGGCAGCACCGGCATAATCAGGCCGATGCCGACAGCGTCGAGC
GCGACAGTGCTCAGAATTACGATCAGGGGTATGTTGGGTTTCACGTCTGGCCTCCGGACCAGCCTCCGCT
GGTCCGATTGAACGCGCGGATTCTTTATCACTGATAAGTTGGTGGACATATTATGTTTATCAGTGATAAA
GTGTCAAGCATGACAAAGTTGCAGCCGAATACAGTGATCCGTGCCGCCCTGGACCTGTTGAACGAGGTCG
GCGTAGACGGTCTGACGACACGCAAACTGGCGGAACGGTTGGGGGTTCAGCAGCCGGCGCTTTACTGGCA
CTTCAGGAACAAGCGGGCGCTGCTCGACGCACTGGCCGAAGCCATGCTGGCGGAGAATCATACGCATTCG
GTGCCGAGAGCCGACGACGACTGGCGCTCATTTCTGATCGGGAATGCCCGCAGCTTCAGGCAGGCGCTGC
TCGCCTACCGCGATGGCGCGCGCATCCATGCCGGCACGCGACCGGGCGCACCGCAGATGGAAACGGCCGA
CGCGCAGCTTCGCTTCCTCTGCGAGGCGGGTTTTTCGGCCGGGGACGCCGTCAATGCGCTGATGACAATC
AGCTACTTCACTGTTGGGGCCGTGCTTGAGGAGCAGGCCGGCGACAGCGATGCCGGCGAGCGCGGCGGCA
CCGTTGAACAGGCTCCGCTCTCGCCGCTGTTGCGGGCCGCGATAGACGCCTTCGACGAAGCCGGTCCGGA
CGCAGCGTTCGAGCAGGGACTCGCGGTGATTGTCGATGGATTGGCGAAAAGGAGGCTCGTTGTCAGGAAC
GTTGAAGGACCGAGAAAGGGTGCTAAGAAACCATTATTATCATGAAGCTCGCACGCTGCCGCAAGCACTC
AGGGCGCAAGGGCTGCTAAAGGAAGCGGAACACGTAGAAAGCCAGTCCGCAGAAACGGTGCTGACCCCGG
ATGAATGTCAGCTACTGGGCTATCTGGACAAGGGAAAACGCAAGCGCAAAGAGAAAGCAGGTAGCTTGCA
GTGGGCTTACATGGCGATAGCTAGACTGGGCGGTCTTATGGACAGCAAGCGAACCGGAATTGCCAGCTGG
GGCGCCCTCTGGTAAGGTTGGGAAGCCCTGCAAAGTAAACTGGATGGCTTTCTTGCCGCCAAGGATCTGA
TGGCGCAGGGGATCAAGATCTGATCAAGAGACAGGATACTAGTGGAGGAAGAAAAA
